>Addgene plasmid #215601 | pGAL4-DBD-CEBPa-WT | addgene full sequence | sequence record 429134 | Addgene NGS Result
GACATTGATTATTGACTAGTTATTAATAGTAATCAATTACGGGGTCATTAGTTCATAGCCCATATATGGA
GTTCCGCGTTACATAACTTACGGTAAATGGCCCGCCTGGCTGACCGCCCAACGACCCCCGCCCATTGACG
TCAATAATGACGTATGTTCCCATAGTAACGCCAATAGGGACTTTCCATTGACGTCAATGGGTGGAGTATT
TACGGTAAACTGCCCACTTGGCAGTACATCAAGTGTATCATATGCCAAGTACGCCCCCTATTGACGTCAA
TGACGGTAAATGGCCCGCCTGGCATTATGCCCAGTACATGACCTTATGGGACTTTCCTACTTGGCAGTAC
ATCTACGTATTAGTCATCGCTATTACCATGGTGATGCGGTTTTGGCAGTACATCAATGGGCGTGGATAGC
GGTTTGACTCACGGGGATTTCCAAGTCTCCACCCCATTGACGTCAATGGGAGTTTGTTTTGGCACCAAAA
TCAACGGGACTTTCCAAAATGTCGTAACAACTCCGCCCCATTGACGCAAATGGGCGGTAGGCGTGTACGG
TGGGAGGTCTATATAAGCAGAGCTCTCTGGCTAACTAGAGAACCCACTGCTTACTGGCTTATCGAAATTA
ATACGACTCACTATAGGGAGACCCAAGCTTGGTACCGAGCTCGGATCCACTAGTAACGGCCGCCAGTGTG
CTGGAATTCATGAAGCTACTGTCTTCTATCGAACAAGCATGCGATATTTGCCGACTTAAAAAGCTCAAGT
GCTCCAAAGAAAAACCGAAGTGCGCCAAGTGTCTGAAGAACAACTGGGAGTGTCGCTACTCTCCCAAAAC
CAAAAGGTCTCCGCTGACTAGGGCACATCTGACAGAAGTGGAATCAAGGCTAGAAAGACTGGAACAGCTA
TTTCTACTGATTTTTCCTCGAGAAGACCTTGACATGATTTTGAAAATGGATTCTTTACAGGATATAAAAG
CATTGTTAACAGGATTATTTGTACAAGATAATGTGAATAAAGATGCCGTCACAGATAGATTGGCTTCAGT
GGAGACTGATATGCCTCTAACATTGAGACAGCATAGAATAAGTGCGACATCATCATCGGAAGAGAGTAGT
AACAAAGGTCAAAGACAGTTGACTGTATCGGCGATCATGCGCGGGCGCGGGCGAGCAGGGTCTCCGGGTG
GGCGGCGGAGGAGACCTGCACAAGCAGGCGGAAGGCGAGGATCCCCGTGTCGCGAAAATTCTAATTCTCC
AATGGAAAGCGCTGATTTCTATGAAGCAGAACCCAGGCCACCAATGTCTTCCCATCTCCAAAGTCCCCCT
CATGCACCAAGTTCCGCAGCATTTGGGTTCCCTAGAGGAGCAGGACCAGCCCAACCCCCTGCTCCCCCGG
CTGCTCCCGAACCTCTCGGTGGAATTTGTGAACATGAAACCAGCATAGATATTTCTGCATATATAGATCC
AGCTGCTTTTAATGATGAATTTCTTGCGGATCTCTTTCAACATTCTAGGCAACAAGAGAAAGCAAAAGCT
GCGGTAGGACCAACTGGTGGTGGTGGAGGAGGAGATTTCGATTATCCTGGTGCCCCAGCAGGTCCTGGTG
GGGCAGTAATGCCGGGTGGGGCACATGGACCACCCCCTGGGTATGGGTGTGCTGCAGCTGGGTATCTTGA
TGGACGACTTGAACCACTTTATGAACGGGTGGGAGCTCCCGCACTCAGGCCCCTCGTCATAAAACAAGAA
CCTCGGGAAGAAGACGAGGCTAAACAACTTGCTCTTGCTGGGCTGTTTCCGTATCAACCCCCACCCCCAC
CACCACCATCCCATCCTCATCCCCATCCACCACCTGCTCATTTGGCGGCACCACATTTGCAATTTCAAAT
TGCACATTGTGGGCAAGTCTAGAGGGCCCTATTCTATAGTGTCACCTAAATGCTAGAGCTCGCTGATCAG
CCTCGACTGTGCCTTCTAGTTGCCAGCCATCTGTTGTTTGCCCCTCCCCCGTGCCTTCCTTGACCCTGGA
AGGTGCCACTCCCACTGTCCTTTCCTAATAAAATGAGGAAATTGCATCGCATTGTCTGAGTAGGTGTCAT
TCTATTCTGGGGGGTGGGGTGGGGCAGGACAGCAAGGGGGAGGATTGGGAAGACAATAGCAGGCATGCTG
GGGATGCGGTGGGCTCTATGGCTTCTGAGGCGGAAAGAACCAGCTGGGGCTCTAGGGGGTATCCCC
[124 nt withheld, positions 2237-2360]
C
[91 nt withheld, positions 2362-2452]
A
[49 nt withheld, positions 2454-2502]
CCTTTGACGTTGGAGTCCACGTTCTTT
[37 nt withheld, positions 2530-2566]
ACCCTATCTCGGTCTATTCTTTTGATTTATAAGGGATTTTGCCGATTTCGGCCTATTGGTTAAAAAATGA
GCTGATTTAACAAAAATTTAACGCGAATTAATTCTGTGGAATGTGTGTCAGTTAGGGTGTGGAAAGTCCC
CAGGCTCCCCAGCAGGCAGAAGTATGCAAAGCATGCATCTCAATTAGTCAGCAACCAGGTGTGGAAAGTC
CCCAGGCTCCCCAGCAGGCAGAAGTATGCAAAGCATGCATCTCAATTAGTCAGCAACCATAGTCCCGCCC
CTAACTCCGCCCATCCCGCCCCTAACTCCGCCCAGTTCCGCCCATTCTCCGCCCCATGGCTGACTAATTT
TTTTTATTTATGCAGAGGCCGAGGCCGCCTCTGCCTCTGAGCTATTCCAGAAGTAGTGAGGAGGCTTTTT
TGGAGGCCTAGGCTTTTGCAAAAAGCTCCCGGGAGCTTGTATATCCATTTTCGGATCTGATCAAGAGACA
GGATGAGGATCGTTTCGCATGATTGAACAAGATGGATTGCACGCAGGTTCTCCGGCCGCTTGGGTGGAGA
GGCTATTCGGCTATGACTGGGCACAACAGACAATCGGCTGCTCTGATGCCGCCGTGTTCCGGCTGTCAGC
GCAGGGGCGCCCGGTTCTTTTTGTCAAGACCGACCTGTCCGGTGCCCTGAATGAACTGCAGGACGAGGCA
GCGCGGCTATCGTGGCTGGCCACGACGGGCGTTCCTTGCGCAGCTGTGCTCGACGTTGTCACTGAAGCGG
GAAGGGACTGGCTGCTATTGGGCGAAGTGCCGGGGCAGGATCTCCTGTCATCTCACCTTGCTCCTGCCGA
GAAAGTATCCATCATGGCTGATGCAATGCGGCGGCTGCATACGCTTGATCCGGCTACCTGCCCATTCGAC
CACCAAGCGAAACATCGCATCGAGCGAGCACGTACTCGGATGGAAGCCGGTCTTGTCGATCAGGATGATC
TGGACGAAGAGCATCAGGGGCTCGCGCCAGCCGAACTGTTCGCCAGGCTCAAGGCGCGCATGCCCGACGG
CGAGGATCTCGTCGTGACCCATGGCGATGCCTGCTTGCCGAATATCATGGTGGAAAATGGCCGCTTTTCT
GGATTCATCGACTGTGGCCGGCTGGGTGTGGCGGACCGCTATCAGGACATAGCGTTGGCTACCCGTGATA
TTGCTGAAGAGCTTGGCGGCGAATGGGCTGACCGCTTCCTCGTGCTTTACGGTATCGCCGCTCCCGATTC
GCAGCGCATCGCCTTCTATCGCCTTCTTGACGAGTTCTTCTGAGCGGGACTCTGGGGTTCGAAATGACCG
ACCAAGCGACGCCCAACCTGCCATCACGAGATTTCGATTCCACCGCCGCCTTCTATGAAAGGTTGGGCTT
CGGAATCGTTTTCCGGGACGCCGGCTGGATGATCCTCCAGCGCGGGGATCTCATGCTGGAGTTCTTCGCC
CACCCCAACTTGTTTATTGCAGCTTATAATGGTTACAAATAAAGCAATAGCATCACAAATTTCACAAATA
AAGCATTTTTTTCACTGCATTCTAGTTGTGGTTTGTCCAAACTCATCAATGTATCTTATCATGTCTGTAT
ACCGTCGACCTCTAGCTAGAGCTTGGCGTAATCATGGTCATAGCTGTTTCCTGTGTGAAATTGTTATCCG
CTCACAATTCCACACAACATACGAGCCGGAAGCATAAAGTGTAAAGCCTGGGGTGCCTAATGAGTGAGCT
AACTCACATTAATTGCGTTGCGCTCACTGCCCGCTTTCCAGTCGGGAAACCTGTCGTGCCAGCTGCATTA
ATGAATCGGCCAACGCGCGGGGAGAGGCGGTTTGCGTATTGGGCGCTCTTCCGCTTCCTCGCTCACTGAC
TCGCTGCGCTCGGTCGTTCGGCTGCGGCGAGCGGTATCAGCTCACTCAAAGGCGGTAATACGGTTATCCA
CAGAATCAGGGGATAACGCAGGAAAGAACATGTGAGCAAAAGGCCAGCAAAAGGCCAGGAACCGTAAAAA
GGCCGCGTTGCTGGCGTTTTTCCATAGGCTCCGCCCCCCTGACGAGCATCACAAAAATCGACGCTCAAGT
CAGAGGTGGCGAAACCCGACAGGACTATAAAGATACCAGGCGTTTCCCCCTGGAAGCTCCCTCGTGCGCT
CTCCTGTTCCGACCCTGCCGCTTACCGGATACCTGTCCGCCTTTCTCCCTTCGGGAAGCGTGGCGCTTTC
TCATAGCTCACGCTGTAGGTATCTCAGTTCGGTGTAGGTCGTTCGCTCCAAGCTGGGCTGTGTGCACGAA
CCCCCCGTTCAGCCCGACCGCTGCGCCTTATCCGGTAACTATCGTCTTGAGTCCAACCCGGTAAGACACG
ACTTATCGCCACTGGCAGCAGCCACTGGTAACAGGATTAGCAGAGCGAGGTATGTAGGCGGTGCTACAGA
GTTCTTGAAGTGGTGGCCTAACTACGGCTACACTAGAAGAACAGTATTTGGTATCTGCGCTCTGCTGAAG
CCAGTTACCTTCGGAAAAAGAGTTGGTAGCTCTTGATCCGGCAAACAAACCACCGCTGGTAGCGGTGGTT
TTTTTGTTTGCAAGCAGCAGATTACGCGCAGAAAAAAAGGATCTCAAGAAGATCCTTTGATCTTTTCTAC
GGGGTCTGACGCTCAGTGGAACGAAAACTCACGTTAAGGGATTTTGGTCATGAGATTATCAAAAAGGATC
TTCACCTAGATCCTTTTAAATTAAAAATGAAGTTTTAAATCAATCTAAAGTATATATGAGTAAACTTGGT
CTGACAGTTACCAATGCTTAATCAGTGAGGCACCTATCTCAGCGATCTGTCTATTTCGTTCATCCATAGT
TGCCTGACTTCCCGTCGTGTAGATAACTACGATACGGGAGGGCTTACCATCTGGCCCCAGTGCTGCAATG
ATACCGCGAGACCCACGCTCACCGGCTCCAGATTTATCAGCAATAAACCAGCCAGCCGGAAGGGCCGAGC
GCAGAAGTGGTCCTGCAACTTTATCCGCCTCCATCCAGTCTATTAATTGTTGCCGGGAAGCTAGAGTAAG
TAGTTCGCCAGTTAATAGTTTGCGCAACGTTGTTGCCATTGCTACAGGCATCGTGGTGTCACGCTCGTCG
TTTGGTATGGCTTCATTCAGCTCCGGTTCCCAACGATCAAGGCGAGTTACATGATCCCCCATGTTGTGCA
AAAAAGCGGTTAGCTCCTTCGGTCCTCCGATCGTTGTCAGAAGTAAGTTGGCCGCAGTGTTATCACTCAT
GGTTATGGCAGCACTGCATAATTCTCTTACTGTCATGCCATCCGTAAGATGCTTTTCTGTGACTGGTGAG
TACTCAACCAAGTCATTCTGAGAATAGTGTATGCGGCGACCGAGTTGCTCTTGCCCGGCGTCAATACGGG
ATAATACCGCGCCACATAGCAGAACTTTAAAAGTGCTCATCATTGGAAAACGTTCTTCGGGGCGAAAACT
CTCAAGGATCTTACCGCTGTTGAGATCCAGTTCGATGTAACCCACTCGTGCACCCAACTGATCTTCAGCA
TCTTTTACTTTCACCAGCGTTTCTGGGTGAGCAAAAACAGGAAGGCAAAATGCCGCAAAAAAGGGAATAA
GGGCGACACGGAAATGTTGAATACTCATACTCTTCCTTTTTCAATATTATTGAAGCATTTATCAGGGTTA
TTGTCTCATGAGCGGATACATATTTGAATGTATTTAGAAAAATAAACAAATAGGGGTTCCGCGCACATTT
CCCCGAAAAGTGCCACCTGACGTCGACGGATCGGGAGATCTCCCGATCCCCTATGGTGCACTCTCAGTAC
AATCTGCTCTGATGCCGCATAGTTAAGCCAGTATCTGCTCCCTGCTTGTGTGTTGGAGGTCGCTGAGTAG
TGCGCGAGCAAAATTTAAGCTACAACAAGGCAAGGCTTGACCGACAATTGCATGAAGAATCTGCTTAGGG
TTAGGCGTTTTGCGCTGCTTCGCGATGTACGGGCCAGATATACGCGTT
Features (pLannotate 1.2.2; 22 found; start..end, strand, type, name):
      1..380     +  enhancer       CMV enhancer: human cytomegalovirus immediate early enhancer
    381..584     +  promoter       CMV promoter: human cytomegalovirus (CMV) immediate early promoter
    580..613     +  LTR            5' LTR (truncated) (fragment): truncated 5' long terminal repeat (LTR) from HIV-1
    629..647     +  promoter       T7 promoter: promoter for bacteriophage T7 RNA polymerase
    710..1150    +  CDS            GAL4 DNA binding domain: DNA binding domain of the GAL4 transcriptional activator; Saccharomyces cerevisiae GAL4 (truncated)
   1262..1906    +  CDS            CEBPA (fragment): CEBPA_HUMAN - Also known as CEBP From Homo sapiens (Human).
   1923..1941    -  promoter       SP6 promoter: promoter for bacteriophage SP6 RNA polymerase
   1967..2191    +  polyA_signal   bGH poly(A) signal: bovine growth hormone polyadenylation signal
   2195..2216    +  promoter       SV40 promoter (fragment): SV40 enhancer and early promoter
   2237..2665    +  rep_origin     f1 ori (sequence partly withheld): f1 bacteriophage origin of replication; arrow indicates direction of (+) strand synthesis
   2679..3008    +  promoter       SV40 promoter: SV40 enhancer and early promoter
   3075..3866    +  CDS            neo: KKA2_KLEPN - Also known as kan, nptII. Experimental evidence at protein level: Swiss-Prot protein existence level 1. Resistance to kanamycin, neomycin, paromomycin, ribostamycin, butirosin and gentamicin B. From Klebsiella pneumoniae.
   3890..4048    +  CDS            ble (fragment): BLE_KLEPN - Experimental evidence at protein level: Swiss-Prot protein existence level 1. Binding protein with a strong affinity to the bleomycin family of antibiotics. Binds to CL990; an antimitotic-antibiotic compound. From Klebsiella pneumoniae.
   4043..4164    +  polyA_signal   SV40 poly(A) signal: SV40 polyadenylation signal
   4237..4253    -  protein_bind   lac operator: The lac repressor binds to the lac operator to inhibit transcription in E. coli. This inhibition can be relieved by adding lactose or isopropyl-β-D-thiogalactopyranoside (IPTG). lac repressor encoded by lacI
   4261..4291    -  promoter       lac promoter: promoter for the E. coli lac operon
   4306..4327    -  protein_bind   CAP binding site: CAP binding activates transcription in the presence of cAMP. E. coli catabolite activator protein
   4340..4432    -  CDS            lacI (fragment): lac repressor; lacI; The lac repressor binds to the lac operator to inhibit transcription in E. coli. This inhibition can be relieved by adding lactose or isopropyl-β-D-thiogalactopyranoside (IPTG).
   4615..5203    -  rep_origin     ori: high-copy-number ColE1/pMB1/pBR322/pUC origin of replication
   5374..6234    -  CDS            AmpR: β-lactamase; bla; confers resistance to ampicillin, carbenicillin, and related antibiotics
   6235..6339    -  promoter       AmpR promoter: bla
   6398..6450    -  misc_feature   bom (fragment): basis of mobility region from pBR322
