[The description below was written by a language model from this plasmid's Addgene catalogue record and pLannotate feature annotations shown in this document.]
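Description:
pGAL4-DBD-CEBPa-WT is a mammalian expression plasmid of about 6.6 kb, built on the pGAL4-DBD-MCS backbone, for overexpressing a fusion of the yeast GAL4 DNA-binding domain to wild-type human CEBPA (C/EBP-alpha). It is propagated in E. coli through a high-copy ColE1/pUC-type origin and selected with ampicillin via the β-lactamase gene and its native promoter. An f1 origin is also present, which in principle permits single-stranded DNA production. Small remnants of lac regulatory sequences and a bom fragment are annotated and appear to be backbone carry-over.

The expression cassette is driven by the human cytomegalovirus immediate early enhancer and promoter. It is followed by the GAL4 DNA-binding domain coding sequence, the CEBPA insert (introduced by Gibson cloning) and a bovine growth hormone polyadenylation signal. The CEBPA annotation is flagged as a fragment spanning roughly 650 nt, so the insert appears to encode only part of the protein rather than the full-length factor. The record does not state which region this is. T7 and SP6 promoters flank the insert, a layout commonly used for in vitro transcription or sequencing. A separate SV40 early promoter drives a neomycin/kanamycin phosphotransferase gene with an SV40 polyadenylation signal, which would allow G418 selection of transfected mammalian cells.

GAL4-DBD fusions of this type are generally used to tether a protein region to GAL4 binding sites (UAS) upstream of a reporter gene and so measure its transactivation capacity. The record itself states only overexpression of the fusion, in connection with a study of activity and specificity in human transcription factors. The "WT" label suggests it serves as a reference for comparison with variant versions.
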