Addgene plasmid #215601: pGAL4-DBD-CEBPa-WT
Purpose: For overexpression of Gal4-DBD CEBPa WT
Depositing lab: Denes Hnisz. Publication: An activity-specificity trade-off encoded in human transcription factors. Naderi J, Magalhaes AP, Kibar G, Stik G, Zhang Y, Mackowiak SD, Wieler HM, Rossi F, Buschow R, Christou-Kent M, Alcoverro-Bertran M, Graf T, Vingron M, Hnisz D. Nat Cell Biol. 2024 Aug;26(8):1309-1321. doi: 10.1038/s41556-024-01411-0. Epub 2024 Jul 5. PubMed 38969762.
Backbone
  Vector backbone: pGAL4-DBD-MCS
  Vector type: Mammalian Expression
Growth in bacteria
  Bacterial resistance: Ampicillin, 100 μg/mL
  Growth temperature: 37°C
  Growth strain: DH5alpha
  Copy number: High Copy
Gene/Insert
  Gene/Insert name: CEBPa
  Species: H. sapiens (human)
  Entrez Gene: CEBPA (a.k.a. C/EBP-alpha, CEBP)
  Cloning method: Gibson Cloning
Terms and licenses: Academic/Nonprofit Terms; Industry Terms: Not Available to Industry
How to cite: pGAL4-DBD-CEBPa-WT was a gift from Denes Hnisz (Addgene plasmid # 215601 ; http://n2t.net/addgene:215601 ; RRID:Addgene_215601)
